Addgene plasmid #70657: lentiCRISPR - DDX3Y sgRNA 2
Purpose: Expresses human codon-optimized Cas9 protein and puromycin resistance from EFS promoter and a DDX3Y targeting synthetic single-guide RNA (sgRNA) element from U6 promoter. Lentiviral backbone.
Depositing lab: David Sabatini. Depositing organization: Whitehead Institute for Biomedical Research. Publication: Identification and characterization of essential genes in the human genome. Wang T, Birsoy K, Hughes NW, Krupczak KM, Post Y, Wei JJ, Lander ES, Sabatini DM. Science. 2015 Oct 15. pii: aac7041. 10.1126/science.aac7041 PubMed 26472758.
Backbone
  Vector backbone: lentiCRISPR v1
  Vector type: Mammalian Expression, Lentiviral, CRISPR
Growth in bacteria
  Bacterial resistance: Ampicillin, 100 μg/mL
  Growth temperature: 37°C
  Growth strain: NEB Stable
  Copy number: Unknown
Gene/Insert
  Gene/Insert name: sgRNA against DDX3Y
  gRNA/shRNA sequence: TCTTGTTGGGGCTAAAACCA
Terms and licenses: Academic/Nonprofit Terms; Industry Terms: Not Available to Industry
How to cite: lentiCRISPR - DDX3Y sgRNA 2 was a gift from David Sabatini (Addgene plasmid # 70657 ; http://n2t.net/addgene:70657 ; RRID:Addgene_70657)
