[The description below was written by a language model from this plasmid's Addgene catalogue record.]
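Description:
lentiCRISPR - DDX3Y sgRNA 2 is an all-in-one lentiviral CRISPR plasmid built on the lentiCRISPR v1 backbone and intended for Cas9-mediated gene disruption in mammalian cells. It is propagated in bacteria under ampicillin selection. The record lists a recombination-deficient growth strain, which is the usual choice for lentiviral plasmids because their repeated long terminal repeat sequences are prone to rearrangement. The copy number is recorded as unknown, and no feature table is provided, so the origin of replication and the individual viral elements are not itemised.

The payload consists of two expression units. The EFS promoter, a short intron-less form of the EF-1α promoter, drives a human codon-optimized Cas9 together with a puromycin resistance gene, so transduced cells can be selected with puromycin while expressing the nuclease. The record does not state how the two coding sequences are linked. A separate U6 promoter, an RNA polymerase III promoter suited to small RNAs, transcribes a synthetic single-guide RNA whose 20-nucleotide spacer targets DDX3Y, a Y-linked DEAD-box RNA helicase gene. This is the second of the guides deposited against that gene, as the name indicates.

Because nuclease, guide and selection marker travel on one lentiviral genome, a single transduction is enough to generate a selectable population in which DDX3Y is cut and disrupted. The associated publication concerns the identification and characterization of essential genes in the human genome, so this construct fits use as an individual knockout reagent for studying DDX3Y in that context.
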