>Addgene plasmid #70657 | lentiCRISPR - DDX3Y sgRNA 2 | depositor partial sequence | sequence record 128381 | lentiCRISPR - DDX3Y sgRNA 2 sequence 652 bps
GTTAGAGAGATAATTAGAATTAATTTGACTGTAAACACAAAGATATTAGTACAAAATACGTGACGTAGAA
AGTAATAATTTCTTGGGTAGTTTGCAGTTTTAAAATTATGTTTTAAAATGGACTATCATATGCTTACCGT
AACTTGAAAGTATTTCGATTTCTTGGCTTTATATATCTTGTGGAAAGGACGAAACACCGTCTTGTTGGGG
CTAAAACCAGTTTTAGAGCTAGAAATAGCAAGTTAAAATAAGGCTAGTCCGTTATCAACTTGAAAAAGTG
GCACCGAGTCGGTGCTTTTTTGAATTCTAGATCTTGAGACAAATGGCAGTATTCATCCACAATTTTAAAA
GAAAAGGGGGGATTGGGGGGTACAGTGCAGGGGAAAGAATAGTAGACATAATAGCAACAGACATACAAAC
TAAAGAATTACAAAAACAAATTACAAAAATTCAAAATTTTCGGGTTTATTACAGGGACAGCAGAGATCCA
CTTTGGCGCCGGCTCGAGTGGCTCCGGTGCCCGTCAGTGGGCAGAGCGCACATCGCCCACAGTCCCCGAG
AAGTTGGGGGGAGGGGTCGGCAATTGAACCGGTGCCTAGAGAAGGTGGCGCGGGGTAAACTGGGAAAGTG
ATGTCGTGTACTGGCTCCGCCT
