>Addgene plasmid #70657 | lentiCRISPR - DDX3Y sgRNA 2 | addgene partial sequence | sequence record 128382 | hU6-F 5'-GAGGGCCTATTTCCCATGATT-3'
GGCTGTTAGAGAGATAATTAGAATTAATTTGACTGTAAACACAAAGATATTAGTACAAAATACGTGACGT
AGAAAGTAATAATTTCTTGGGTAGTTTGCAGTTTTAAAATTATGTTTTAAAATGGACTATCATATGCTTA
CCGTAACTTGAAAGTATTTCGATTTCTTGGCTTTATATATCTTGTGGAAAGGACGAAACACCGTCTTGTT
GGGGCTAAAACCAGTTTTAGAGCTAGAAATAGCAAGTTAAAATAAGGCTAGTCCGTTATCAACTTGAAAA
AGTGGCACCGAGTCGGTGCTTTTTTGAATTCTAGATCTTGAGACAAATGGCAGTATTCATCCACAATTTT
AAAAGAAAAGGGGGGATTGGGGGGTACAGTGCAGGGGAAAGAATAGTAGACATAATAGCAACAGACATAC
AAACTAAAGAATTACAAAAACAAATTACAAAAATTCAAAATTTTCGGGTTTATTACAGGGACAGCAGAGA
TCCACTTTGGCGCCGGCTCGAGTGGCTCCGGTGCCCGTCAGTGGGCAGAGCGCACATCGCCCACAGTCCC
CGAGAAGTTGGGGGGAGGGGTCGGCAATTGAACCGGTGCCTAGAGAAGGTGGCGCGGGGTAAACTGGGAA
AGTGATGTCGTGTACTGGCTCCGCCTTTTTCCCGAGGGTGGGGGAGAACCGTATATAAGTGCAGTAGTCG
CCGTGAACGTTCTTTTTCGCAACGGGTTTGCCGCCAGAACACAGGTGTCGTGACGCGGGATCCGCCACCA
TGGATTACAAAGACGATGACGATAAGATGGCCCCAAAGAAGAAGCGGAAGGTCGGTATCCACGGAGTCCC
AGCAGCCGACAAGAAGTACAGCATCGGCCTG
