>Addgene plasmid #70657 | lentiCRISPR - DDX3Y sgRNA 2 | addgene partial sequence | sequence record 128383 | hSpCas9-R1 5'-CGCTCGTGCTTCTTATCCTC-3'
TCTGTGGAAGAAGCTGTCGTCCACCTTGGCCATCTCGTTGCTGAAGATCTCTTGCAGATAGCAGATCCGG
TTCTTCCGTCTGGTGTATCTTCTTCTGGCGGTTCTCTTCAGCCGGGTGGCCTCGGCTGTTTCGCCGCTGT
CGAACAGCAGGGCTCCGATCAGGTTCTTCTTGATGCTGTGCCGGTCGGTGTTGCCCAGCACCTTGAATTT
CTTGCTGGGCACCTTGTACTCGTCGGTGATCACGGCCCAGCCCACAGAGTTGGTGCCGATGTCCAGGCCG
ATGCTGTACTTCTTGTCGGCTGCTGGGACTCCGTGGATACCGACCTTCCGCTTCTTCTTTGGGGCCATCT
TATCGTCATCGTCTTTGTAATCCATGGTGGCGGATCCCGCGTCACGACACCTGTGTTCTGGCGGCAAACC
CGTTGCGAAAAAGAACGTTCACGGCGACTACTGCACTTATATACGGTTCTCCCCCACCCTCGGGAAAAAG
GCGGAGCCAGTACACGACATCACTTTCCCAGTTTACCCCGCGCCACCTTCTCTAGGCACCGGTTCAATTG
CCGACCCCTCCCCCCAACTTCTCGGGGACTGTGGGCGATGTGCGCTCTGCCCACTGACGGGCACCGGAGC
CACTCGAGCCGGCGCCAAAGTGGATCTCTGCTGTCCCTGTAATAAACCCGAAAATTTTGAATTTTTGTAA
TTTGTTTTTGTAATTCTTTAGTTTGTATGTCTGTTGCTATTATGTCTACTATTCTTTCCCCTGCACTGTA
CCCCCCAATCCCCCCTTTTCTTTTAAAATTGTGGATGAATACTGCCATTTGTCTCAAGATCTAGAATTCA
AAAAAGCACCGACTCGGTGCCACTTTTTCAAGTTGATAACGGACTAGCCTTATTTTAACTTGCTATTTCT
AGCTCTAAAACTGGTTTTAGCCCCAACAAGACGGTGTTTCGTCCTTTCCACAAGATATATAAAGCCAAGA
AATCGAAATACTTTCAAGTTACGGTAAGCATATGATAGTCCATTTTAAAAC
